Addgene plasmid #23743: pDONR223-GALK1
Depositing lab: William Hahn & David Root. Depositing organization: Dana-Farber Cancer Institute. Publication: COT drives resistance to RAF inhibition through MAP kinase pathway reactivation. Johannessen CM, Boehm JS, Kim SY, Thomas SR, Wardwell L, Johnson LA, Emery CM, Stransky N, Cogdill AP, Barretina J, Caponigro G, Hieronymus H, Murray RR, Salehi-Ashtiani K, Hill DE, Vidal M, Zhao JJ, Yang X, Alkan O, Kim S, Harris JL, Wilson CJ, Myer VE, Finan PM, Root DE, Roberts TM, Golub T, Flaherty KT, Dummer R, Weber BL, Sellers WR, Schlegel R, Wargo JA, Hahn WC, Garraway LA. Nature. 2010 Dec 16;468(7326):968-72. doi: 10.1038/nature09627 PubMed 21107320.
Backbone
  Vector backbone: pDONR223
  Backbone manufacturer: Invitrogen
  Backbone size w/o insert (bp): 5005
  Vector type: Gateway Donor vector
Growth in bacteria
  Bacterial resistance: Spectinomycin, 50 μg/mL
  Growth temperature: 37°C
  Growth strain: DH5alpha
  Copy number: High Copy
Gene/Insert
  Gene/Insert name: GALK1 (alt name: galactokinase 1)
  Species: H. sapiens (human)
  Insert size (bp): 1179
  Entrez Gene: GALK1 (a.k.a. GALK, GK1, HEL-S-19)
  Cloning method: Gateway Cloning
  Sequencing primers: 5′ M13pUC-fwd; 3′ M13rev
Terms and licenses: Academic/Nonprofit Terms; Industry Terms: Not Available to Industry
Depositor comments: The ORF has no Stop codon. This design enables easy recombination into a destination vector to add an epitope tag of choice and Stop codon to the ORF. Do NOT use this plasmid directly for transfections. A set of 4 custom lentiviral vectors is available ( pLX301 (http://www.addgene.org/25895/) , pLX302 (http://www.addgene.org/25896/) , pLX303 (http://www.addgene.org/25897/) , pLX304 (http://www.addgene.org/25890/) ) to be used to express these ORFs in mammalian cells. These plasmids are not included in the kit and must be ordered separately.
How to cite: pDONR223-GALK1 was a gift from William Hahn & David Root (Addgene plasmid # 23743 ; http://n2t.net/addgene:23743 ; RRID:Addgene_23743)
