[The description below was written by a language model from this plasmid's Addgene catalogue record.]
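Description:
pDONR223-GALK1 is a Gateway entry-type clone built in the pDONR223 donor vector backbone (about 5 kb without insert), carrying the human GALK1 open reading frame, which encodes galactokinase 1. The insert is recorded as 1179 bp and was introduced by Gateway recombination cloning. The plasmid is maintained in E. coli as a high-copy construct under spectinomycin selection. No feature table is provided, so the origin of replication, the exact recombination sites flanking the ORF and other backbone elements are not itemised. As is usual for ORFs captured in a Gateway donor vector, the insert would be expected to sit between att sites that permit transfer into destination vectors, and M13 forward and reverse priming sites are listed for sequencing across the insert.

The key design feature is that the GALK1 ORF lacks a stop codon. This "open" format lets the coding sequence be recombined in frame into a destination vector that supplies a C-terminal epitope tag of choice and the terminating stop codon. The record lists no eukaryotic promoter or other expression elements, and the depositor states that the plasmid should not be transfected directly; it is a shuttle and storage clone rather than an expression vector. The depositor points to a set of compatible custom lentiviral destination vectors (pLX301 to pLX304), available separately, for expressing the ORF in mammalian cells. The clone belongs to a kit of such ORF clones, and the associated publication concerns resistance to RAF inhibition through reactivation of the MAP kinase pathway. That context suggests use in gain-of-function expression screening, although the record does not describe a GALK1-specific application.
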