>Addgene plasmid #23743 | pDONR223-GALK1 | depositor partial sequence | sequence record 10906 | Author sequence
ATGGCTGCTTTGAGACAGCCCCAGGTCGCGGAGCTGCTGGCCGAGGCCCGGCGAGCCTTCCGGGAGGAGT
TCGGGGCCGAGCCCGAGCTGGCCGTGTCAGCGCCGGGCCGCGTCAACCTCATCGGGGAACACACGGACTA
CAACCAGGGCCTGGTGCTGCCTATGGCTCTGGAGCTCATGACGGTGCTAGTGGGCAGCCCCCGCAAGGAT
GGGCTGGTGTCTCTCCTCACCACCTCTGAGGGTGCCGATGAGCCCCAGCGGCTGCAGTTTCCACTGCCCA
CAGCCCAGCGCTCGCTGGAGCCTGGGACTCCTCGGTGGGCCAACTATGTCAAGGGAGTGATTCAGTACTA
CCCAGCTGCCCCCCTCCCTGGCTTCAGTGCAGTGGTGGTCAGCTCAGTGCCCCTGGGGGGTGGCCTGTCC
AGCTCAGCATCCTTGGAAGTGGCCACGTACACCTTCCTCCAGCAGCTCTGTCCAGACTCGGGCACAATAG
CTGCCCGCGCCCAGGTGTGTCAGCAGGCCGAGCACAGCTTCGCAGGGATGCCCTGTGGCATCATGGACCA
GTTCATCTCACTTATGGGACAGAAAGGCCACGCGCTGCTCATTGACTGCAGGTCCTTGGAGACCAGCCTG
GTGCCACTCTCGGACCCCAAGCTGGCCGTGCTCATCACCAACTCTAATGTCCGCCACTCCCTGGCCTCCA
GCGAGTACCCTGTGCGGCGGCGCCAATGTGAAGAAGTGGCCCGGGCGCTGGGCAAGGAAAGCCTCCGGGA
GGTACAACTGGAAGAGCTAGAGGCTGCCAGGGACCTGGTGAGCAAAGAGGGCTTCCGGCGGGCCCGGCAC
GTGGTGGGGGAGATTCGGCGCACGGCCCAGGCAGCGGCCGCCCTGAGACGTGGCGACTACAGAGCCTTTG
GCCGCCTCATGGTGGAGAGCCACCGCTCACTCAGAGACGACTATGAGGTGAGCTGCCCAGAGCTGGACCA
GCTGGTGGAGGCTGCGCTTGCTGTGCCTGGGGTTTATGGCAGCCGCATGACGGGCGGTGGCTTCGGTGGC
TGCACGGTGACACTGCTGGAGGCCTCCGCTGCTCCCCACGCCATGCGGCACATCCAGGAGCACTACGGCG
GGACTGCCACCTTCTACCTCTCTCAAGCAGCCGATGGAGCCAAGGTGCTGTGCTTGTGA
