>Addgene plasmid #23743 | pDONR223-GALK1 | addgene partial sequence | sequence record 29619 | 23743 with M13pUC-fwd
AATGATTTTATTTTGACTGATAGTGACCTGTTCGTTGCAACAAATTGATGAGCAATGCTTTTTTATAATG
CCAACTTTGTACAAAAAAGTTGGCATGGCTGCTTTGAGACAGCCCCAGGTCGCGGAGCTGCTGGCCGAGG
CCCGGCGAGCCTTCCGGGAGGAGTTCGGGGCCGAGCCCGAGCTGGCCGTGTCAGCGCCGGGCCGCGTCAA
CCTCATCGGGGAACACACGGACTACAACCAGGGCCTGGTGCTGCCTATGGCTCTGGAGCTCATGACGGTG
CTAGTGGGCAGCCCCCGCAAGGATGGGCTGGTGTCTCTCCTCACCACCTCTGAGGGTGCCGATGAGCCCC
AGCGGCTGCAGTTTCCACTGCCCACAGCCCAGCGCTCGCTGGAGCCTGGGACTCCTCGGTGGGCCAACTA
TGTCAAGGGAGTGATTCAGTACTACCCAGCTGCCCCCCTCCCTGGCTTCAGTGCAGTGGTGGTCAGCTCA
GTGCCCCTGGGGGGTGGCCTGTCCAGCTCAGCATCCTTGGAAGTGGCCACGTACACCTTCCTCCAGCAGC
TCTGTCCAGACTCGGGCACAATAGCTGCCCGCGCCCAGGTGTGTCAGCAGGCCGAGCACAGCTTCGCAGG
GATGCCCTGTGGCATCATGGACCAGTTCATCTCACTTATGGGACAGAAAGGCCACGCGCTGCTCATTGAC
TGCA
